Addgene plasmid #214879: pSLQ7535 pHR (hU6-crSURF2-EFS-PuroR-WPRE)
Purpose: Lentiviral vector encoding RfxCas13d targeting SURF2 guide array
Depositing lab: Stanley Qi. Depositing organization: Stanford University. Publication: A versatile CRISPR-Cas13d platform for multiplexed transcriptomic regulation and metabolic engineering in primary human T cells. Tieu V, Sotillo E, Bjelajac JR, Chen C, Malipatlolla M, Guerrero JA, Xu P, Quinn PJ, Fisher C, Klysz D, Mackall CL, Qi LS. Cell. 2024 Feb 29;187(5):1278-1295.e20. doi: 10.1016/j.cell.2024.01.035. Epub 2024 Feb 21. PubMed 38387457.
Backbone
  Vector backbone: pHR
  Vector type: Mammalian Expression, Lentiviral, CRISPR
  Selectable markers: Puromycin
Growth in bacteria
  Bacterial resistance: Ampicillin, 100 μg/mL
  Growth temperature: 37°C
  Growth strain: NEB Stable
  Copy number: High Copy
Gene/Insert
  Gene/Insert name: hU6-crSURF2-EFS-PuroR-WPRE
  gRNA/shRNA sequence: aacccctaccaactggtcggggtttgaaacgagcagttcaaaatgacccagtccaagtaaacccctaccaactggtcggggtttgaaacagcaacagacgtaagaaccagagcaagtaaacccctaccaactggtcggggtttgaaacaaaccaaaggaacatgaccagcccaagtaaacccctaccaactggtcggggtttgaaacatagttgatagtaatccagccatcaagtaaacccctaccaactggtcggggtttgaaacagacaattgtgtcgctgccatcgcaagtaaacccctaccaactggtcggggtttgaaacaataatgctgttgttgaaggcgtcaagtaaacccctaccaactggtcggggtttgaaacaaagagagagtagcgcgagcacacaagtaaacccctaccaactggtcggggtttgaaacccatcatgtaggttgccgcacagcaagtaaacccctaccaactggtcggggtttgaaacgcagttgtgtgacacggaagcggcaagtaaacccctaccaactggtcggggtttgaaaccagaagaaaagtcagaggacacc
  Species: Synthetic
  Promoter: hU6
  Cloning method: Gibson Cloning
Terms and licenses: Academic/Nonprofit Terms; Industry Terms: Not Available to Industry
Depositor comments: RfxCas13d guide array targeting LAG3, FAS, CD5, ENTPD1 (CD39), CD46, TRAC, B2M, CTLA4, PDCD1 (PD-1), HAVCR2 (TIM3)
How to cite: pSLQ7535 pHR (hU6-crSURF2-EFS-PuroR-WPRE) was a gift from Stanley Qi (Addgene plasmid # 214879 ; http://n2t.net/addgene:214879 ; RRID:Addgene_214879)
