[The description below was written by a language model from this plasmid's Addgene catalogue record and pLannotate feature annotations shown in this document.]
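Description:
pSLQ7535 pHR (hU6-crSURF2-EFS-PuroR-WPRE) is a 9,254 nt self-inactivating lentiviral transfer plasmid on the pHR backbone that delivers a multiplexed RfxCas13d guide RNA array to mammalian cells. It does not itself carry a Cas13d coding sequence, so the effector must be supplied separately. In bacteria it replicates from a high-copy ColE1/pUC-type origin under ampicillin selection (AmpR), and it also carries an f1 origin. The backbone outside the viral unit additionally contains an SV40/EM7-driven BleoR cassette with an SV40 poly(A) signal. The viral genome is transcribed from a CMV enhancer/promoter fused to a truncated HIV-1 5' LTR. It includes the Ψ packaging signal, a gag fragment, the RRE for Rev-dependent export, a cPPT/CTS and a ΔU3 3' LTR followed by a bGH poly(A) signal.

The payload begins with a human U6 RNA polymerase III promoter driving the "crSURF2" pre-crRNA array. This consists of one processed 30-base direct repeat followed by nine 36-base direct repeats, each preceding a spacer, giving ten guides in a single transcript that Cas13d can process into individual crRNAs. According to the depositor comments, the guides target LAG3, FAS, CD5, ENTPD1 (CD39), CD46, TRAC, B2M, CTLA4, PDCD1 (PD-1) and HAVCR2 (TIM3). "SURF2" therefore appears to name a set of cell-surface protein transcripts rather than a single gene. Downstream, an EF-1α core (EFS) promoter expresses puromycin N-acetyltransferase for selection of transduced cells, with a WPRE to enhance transcript expression. The associated work concerns multiplexed Cas13d transcript knockdown in primary human T cells, which is the use the record supports.
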