Features (pLannotate 1.2.2; 41 found; start..end, strand, type, name):
     18..118     +  CDS            Rev (fragment): human immunodeficiency virus 1 (HIV-1) Rev protein; rev; enhances nuclear export of unspliced and incompletely spliced viral mRNAs
    168..285     +  misc_feature   cPPT/CTS: central polypurine tract and central termination sequence of HIV-1
    336..576     +  promoter       U6 promoter: RNA polymerase III promoter for human U6 snRNA
    586..615     +  misc_RNA       RfxCas13d DR30: 5' processed 30-base direct repeat for an RfxCas13d gRNA (Konermann et al., 2018)
    639..674     +  misc_RNA       RfxCas13d DR36: 36-base direct repeat for an RfxCas13d pre-gRNA (Konermann et al., 2018)
    698..733     +  misc_RNA       RfxCas13d DR36: 36-base direct repeat for an RfxCas13d pre-gRNA (Konermann et al., 2018)
    757..792     +  misc_RNA       RfxCas13d DR36: 36-base direct repeat for an RfxCas13d pre-gRNA (Konermann et al., 2018)
    816..851     +  misc_RNA       RfxCas13d DR36: 36-base direct repeat for an RfxCas13d pre-gRNA (Konermann et al., 2018)
    875..910     +  misc_RNA       RfxCas13d DR36: 36-base direct repeat for an RfxCas13d pre-gRNA (Konermann et al., 2018)
    934..969     +  misc_RNA       RfxCas13d DR36: 36-base direct repeat for an RfxCas13d pre-gRNA (Konermann et al., 2018)
    993..1028    +  misc_RNA       RfxCas13d DR36: 36-base direct repeat for an RfxCas13d pre-gRNA (Konermann et al., 2018)
   1052..1087    +  misc_RNA       RfxCas13d DR36: 36-base direct repeat for an RfxCas13d pre-gRNA (Konermann et al., 2018)
   1111..1146    +  misc_RNA       RfxCas13d DR36: 36-base direct repeat for an RfxCas13d pre-gRNA (Konermann et al., 2018)
   1188..1206    +  CDS            small t antigen (fragment): SV40 (simian virus 40) small t antigen
   1232..1443    +  promoter       EF-1α core promoter: core promoter for human elongation factor EF-1α
   1459..2058    +  CDS            PuroR (fragment): puromycin N-acetyltransferase; pac from Streptomyces; confers resistance to puromycin
   2074..2662    +  misc_feature   WPRE: woodchuck hepatitis virus posttranscriptional regulatory element
   2713..2732    +  misc_feature   cPPT/CTS (fragment): central polypurine tract and central termination sequence of HIV-1
   2734..2967    +  LTR            3' LTR (ΔU3): self-inactivating 3' long terminal repeat (LTR) from HIV-1
   2999..3223    +  polyA_signal   bGH poly(A) signal: bovine growth hormone polyadenylation signal
   3227..3248    +  promoter       SV40 promoter (fragment): SV40 enhancer and early promoter
   3269..3697    +  rep_origin     f1 ori (sequence partly withheld): f1 bacteriophage origin of replication; arrow indicates direction of (+) strand synthesis
   3711..4040    +  promoter       SV40 promoter: SV40 enhancer and early promoter
   4088..4135    +  promoter       EM7 promoter: synthetic bacterial promoter&nbsp
   4154..4528    +  CDS            BleoR: antibiotic-binding protein; Sh ble from Streptoalloteichus hindustanus; confers resistance to bleomycin, phleomycin, and Zeocin™
   4538..4663    +  CDS            ble (fragment): BLE_KLEPN - Experimental evidence at protein level: Swiss-Prot protein existence level 1. Binding protein with a strong affinity to the bleomycin family of antibiotics. Binds to CL990; an antimitotic-antibiotic compound. From Klebsiella pneumoniae.
   4658..4779    +  polyA_signal   SV40 poly(A) signal: SV40 polyadenylation signal
   4852..4868    -  protein_bind   lac operator: The lac repressor binds to the lac operator to inhibit transcription in E. coli. This inhibition can be relieved by adding lactose or isopropyl-β-D-thiogalactopyranoside (IPTG). lac repressor encoded by lacI
   4876..4906    -  promoter       lac promoter: promoter for the E. coli lac operon
   4921..4942    -  protein_bind   CAP binding site: CAP binding activates transcription in the presence of cAMP. E. coli catabolite activator protein
   4955..5047    -  CDS            lacI (fragment): lac repressor; lacI; The lac repressor binds to the lac operator to inhibit transcription in E. coli. This inhibition can be relieved by adding lactose or isopropyl-β-D-thiogalactopyranoside (IPTG).
   5230..5818    -  rep_origin     ori: high-copy-number ColE1/pMB1/pBR322/pUC origin of replication
   5989..6849    -  CDS            AmpR: β-lactamase; bla; confers resistance to ampicillin, carbenicillin, and related antibiotics
   6850..6954    -  promoter       AmpR promoter: bla
   7013..7065    -  misc_feature   bom (fragment): basis of mobility region from pBR322
   7220..7599    +  enhancer       CMV enhancer: human cytomegalovirus immediate early enhancer
   7600..7799    +  promoter       CMV promoter: human cytomegalovirus (CMV) immediate early promoter
   7817..7997    +  LTR            5' LTR (truncated): truncated 5' long terminal repeat (LTR) from HIV-1
   8044..8169    +  misc_feature   HIV-1 Ψ: packaging signal of human immunodeficiency virus type 1
   8153..8516    +  CDS            HIV-1 gag (fragment): gag protein from human immunodeficiency virus 1; gag
   8662..8895    +  misc_feature   RRE: The Rev response element (RRE) of HIV-1 allows for Rev-dependent mRNA export from the nucleus to the cytoplasm.
>Addgene plasmid #214879 | pSLQ7535 pHR (hU6-crSURF2-EFS-PuroR-WPRE) | addgene full sequence | sequence record 429074 | Addgene NGS Result
CACCATTATCGTTTCAGACCCACCTCCCAACCCCGAGGGGACCCGACAGGCCCGAAGGAATAGAAGAAGA
AGGTGGAGAGAGAGACAGAGACAGATCCATTCGATTAGTGAACGGATCGGCACTGCGTGCGCCAATTCTG
CAGACAAATGGCAGTATTCATCCACAATTTTAAAAGAAAAGGGGGGATTGGGGGGTACAGTGCAGGGGAA
AGAATAGTAGACATAATAGCAACAGACATACAAACTAAAGAATTACAAAAACAAATTACAAAAATTCAAA
ATTTTCGGGTTTATTACAGGGACAGCAGAGATCCAGTTTGGTTAATTAAGGTACCGAGGGCCTATTTCCC
ATGATTCCTTCATATTTGCATATACGATACAAGGCTGTTAGAGAGATAATTGGAATTAATTTGACTGTAA
ACACAAAGATATTAGTACAAAATACGTGACGTAGAAAGTAATAATTTCTTGGGTAGTTTGCAGTTTTAAA
ATTATGTTTTAAAATGGACTATCATATGCTTACCGTAACTTGAAAGTATTTCGATTTCTTGGCTTTATAT
ATCTTGTGGAAAGGACGAAACACCGAACCCCTACCAACTGGTCGGGGTTTGAAACGAGCAGTTCAAAATG
ACCCAGTCCAAGTAAACCCCTACCAACTGGTCGGGGTTTGAAACAGCAACAGACGTAAGAACCAGAGCAA
GTAAACCCCTACCAACTGGTCGGGGTTTGAAACAAACCAAAGGAACATGACCAGCCCAAGTAAACCCCTA
CCAACTGGTCGGGGTTTGAAACATAGTTGATAGTAATCCAGCCATCAAGTAAACCCCTACCAACTGGTCG
GGGTTTGAAACAGACAATTGTGTCGCTGCCATCGCAAGTAAACCCCTACCAACTGGTCGGGGTTTGAAAC
AATAATGCTGTTGTTGAAGGCGTCAAGTAAACCCCTACCAACTGGTCGGGGTTTGAAACAAAGAGAGAGT
AGCGCGAGCACACAAGTAAACCCCTACCAACTGGTCGGGGTTTGAAACCCATCATGTAGGTTGCCGCACA
GCAAGTAAACCCCTACCAACTGGTCGGGGTTTGAAACGCAGTTGTGTGACACGGAAGCGGCAAGTAAACC
CCTACCAACTGGTCGGGGTTTGAAACCAGAAGAAAAGTCAGAGGACACCTTTTTTTGAATTCGCTAGCTA
GGTCTTGAAAGGAGTGGGAATTGGCTCCGGTGCCCGTCAGTGGGCAGAGCGCACATCGCCCACAGTCCCC
GAGAAGTTGGGGGGAGGGGTCGGCAATTGATCCGGTGCCTAGAGAAGGTGGCGCGGGGTAAACTGGGAAA
GTGATGTCGTGTACTGGCTCCGCCTTTTTCCCGAGGGTGGGGGAGAACCGTATATAAGTGCAGTAGTCGC
CGTGAACGTTCTTTTTCGCAACGGGTTTGCCGCCAGAACACAGGACCGGTTCTAGAGCATGACCGAGTAC
AAGCCCACGGTGCGCCTCGCCACCCGCGACGACGTCCCCAGGGCCGTACGCACCCTCGCCGCCGCGTTCG
CCGACTACCCCGCCACGCGCCACACCGTCGATCCGGACCGCCACATCGAGCGGGTCACCGAGCTGCAAGA
ACTCTTCCTCACGCGCGTCGGGCTCGACATCGGCAAGGTGTGGGTCGCGGACGACGGCGCCGCGGTGGCG
GTCTGGACCACGCCGGAGAGCGTCGAAGCGGGGGCGGTGTTCGCCGAGATCGGCCCGCGCATGGCCGAGT
TGAGCGGTTCCCGGCTGGCCGCGCAGCAACAGATGGAAGGCCTCCTGGCGCCGCACCGGCCCAAGGAGCC
CGCGTGGTTCCTGGCCACCGTCGGAGTCTCGCCCGACCACCAGGGCAAGGGTCTGGGCAGCGCCGTCGTG
CTCCCCGGAGTGGAGGCGGCCGAGCGCGCCGGGGTGCCCGCCTTCCTGGAGACCTCCGCGCCCCGCAACC
TCCCCTTCTACGAGCGGCTCGGCTTCACCGTCACCGCCGACGTCGAGGTGCCCGAAGGACCGCGCACCTG
GTGCATGACCCGCAAGCCCGGTGCCTGAACGCGTTAAGTCGACAATCAACCTCTGGATTACAAAATTTGT
GAAAGATTGACTGGTATTCTTAACTATGTTGCTCCTTTTACGCTATGTGGATACGCTGCTTTAATGCCTT
TGTATCATGCTATTGCTTCCCGTATGGCTTTCATTTTCTCCTCCTTGTATAAATCCTGGTTGCTGTCTCT
TTATGAGGAGTTGTGGCCCGTTGTCAGGCAACGTGGCGTGGTGTGCACTGTGTTTGCTGACGCAACCCCC
ACTGGTTGGGGCATTGCCACCACCTGTCAGCTCCTTTCCGGGACTTTCGCTTTCCCCCTCCCTATTGCCA
CGGCGGAACTCATCGCCGCCTGCCTTGCCCGCTGCTGGACAGGGGCTCGGCTGTTGGGCACTGACAATTC
CGTGGTGTTGTCGGGGAAATCATCGTCCTTTCCTTGGCTGCTCGCCTGTGTTGCCACCTGGATTCTGCGC
GGGACGTCCTTCTGCTACGTCCCTTCGGCCCTCAATCCAGCGGACCTTCCTTCCCGCGGCCTGCTGCCGG
CTCTGCGGCCTCTTCCGCGTCTTCGCCTTCGCCCTCAGACGAGTCGGATCTCCCTTTGGGCCGCCTCCCC
GCGTCGACTTTAAGACCAATGACTTACAAGGCAGCTGTAGATCTTAGCCACTTTTTAAAAGAAAAGGGGG
GACTGGAAGGGCTAATTCACTCCCAACGAAGACAAGATCTGCTTTTTGCTTGTACTGGGTCTCTCTGGTT
AGACCAGATCTGAGCCTGGGAGCTCTCTGGCTAACTAGGGAACCCACTGCTTAAGCCTCAATAAAGCTTG
CCTTGAGTGCTTCAAGTAGTGTGTGCCCGTCTGTTGTGTGACTCTGGTAACTAGAGATCCCTCAGACCCT
TTTAGTCAGTGTGGAAAATCTCTAGCAGGGCCCGTTTAAACCCGCTGATCAGCCTCGACTGTGCCTTCTA
GTTGCCAGCCATCTGTTGTTTGCCCCTCCCCCGTGCCTTCCTTGACCCTGGAAGGTGCCACTCCCACTGT
CCTTTCCTAATAAAATGAGGAAATTGCATCGCATTGTCTGAGTAGGTGTCATTCTATTCTGGGGGGTGGG
GTGGGGCAGGACAGCAAGGGGGAGGATTGGGAAGACAATAGCAGGCATGCTGGGGATGCGGTGGGCTCTA
TGGCTTCTGAGGCGGAAAGAACCAGCTGGGGCTCTAGGGGGTATCCCC
[124 nt withheld, positions 3269-3392]
C
[91 nt withheld, positions 3394-3484]
A
[49 nt withheld, positions 3486-3534]
CCTTTGACGTTGGAGTCCACGTTCTTT
[37 nt withheld, positions 3562-3598]
ACCCTATCTCGGTCTATTCTTTTGATTTATAAGGGATTTTGCCGATTTCGGCCTATTGGTTAAAAAATGA
GCTGATTTAACAAAAATTTAACGCGAATTAATTCTGTGGAATGTGTGTCAGTTAGGGTGTGGAAAGTCCC
CAGGCTCCCCAGCAGGCAGAAGTATGCAAAGCATGCATCTCAATTAGTCAGCAACCAGGTGTGGAAAGTC
CCCAGGCTCCCCAGCAGGCAGAAGTATGCAAAGCATGCATCTCAATTAGTCAGCAACCATAGTCCCGCCC
CTAACTCCGCCCATCCCGCCCCTAACTCCGCCCAGTTCCGCCCATTCTCCGCCCCATGGCTGACTAATTT
TTTTTATTTATGCAGAGGCCGAGGCCGCCTCTGCCTCTGAGCTATTCCAGAAGTAGTGAGGAGGCTTTTT
TGGAGGCCTAGGCTTTTGCAAAAAGCTCCCGGGAGCTTGTATATCCATTTTCGGATCTGATCAGCACGTG
TTGACAATTAATCATCGGCATAGTATATCGGCATAGTATAATACGACAAGGTGAGGAACTAAACCATGGC
CAAGTTGACCAGTGCCGTTCCGGTGCTCACCGCGCGCGACGTCGCCGGAGCGGTCGAGTTCTGGACCGAC
CGGCTCGGGTTCTCCCGGGACTTCGTGGAGGACGACTTCGCCGGTGTGGTCCGGGACGACGTGACCCTGT
TCATCAGCGCGGTCCAGGACCAGGTGGTGCCGGACAACACCCTGGCCTGGGTGTGGGTGCGCGGCCTGGA
CGAGCTGTACGCCGAGTGGTCGGAGGTCGTGTCCACGAACTTCCGGGACGCCTCCGGGCCGGCCATGACC
GAGATCGGCGAGCAGCCGTGGGGGCGGGAGTTCGCCCTGCGCGACCCGGCCGGCAACTGCGTGCACTTCG
TGGCCGAGGAGCAGGACTGACACGTGCTACGAGATTTCGATTCCACCGCCGCCTTCTATGAAAGGTTGGG
CTTCGGAATCGTTTTCCGGGACGCCGGCTGGATGATCCTCCAGCGCGGGGATCTCATGCTGGAGTTCTTC
GCCCACCCCAACTTGTTTATTGCAGCTTATAATGGTTACAAATAAAGCAATAGCATCACAAATTTCACAA
ATAAAGCATTTTTTTCACTGCATTCTAGTTGTGGTTTGTCCAAACTCATCAATGTATCTTATCATGTCTG
TATACCGTCGACCTCTAGCTAGAGCTTGGCGTAATCATGGTCATAGCTGTTTCCTGTGTGAAATTGTTAT
CCGCTCACAATTCCACACAACATACGAGCCGGAAGCATAAAGTGTAAAGCCTGGGGTGCCTAATGAGTGA
GCTAACTCACATTAATTGCGTTGCGCTCACTGCCCGCTTTCCAGTCGGGAAACCTGTCGTGCCAGCTGCA
TTAATGAATCGGCCAACGCGCGGGGAGAGGCGGTTTGCGTATTGGGCGCTCTTCCGCTTCCTCGCTCACT
GACTCGCTGCGCTCGGTCGTTCGGCTGCGGCGAGCGGTATCAGCTCACTCAAAGGCGGTAATACGGTTAT
CCACAGAATCAGGGGATAACGCAGGAAAGAACATGTGAGCAAAAGGCCAGCAAAAGGCCAGGAACCGTAA
AAAGGCCGCGTTGCTGGCGTTTTTCCATAGGCTCCGCCCCCCTGACGAGCATCACAAAAATCGACGCTCA
AGTCAGAGGTGGCGAAACCCGACAGGACTATAAAGATACCAGGCGTTTCCCCCTGGAAGCTCCCTCGTGC
GCTCTCCTGTTCCGACCCTGCCGCTTACCGGATACCTGTCCGCCTTTCTCCCTTCGGGAAGCGTGGCGCT
TTCTCATAGCTCACGCTGTAGGTATCTCAGTTCGGTGTAGGTCGTTCGCTCCAAGCTGGGCTGTGTGCAC
GAACCCCCCGTTCAGCCCGACCGCTGCGCCTTATCCGGTAACTATCGTCTTGAGTCCAACCCGGTAAGAC
ACGACTTATCGCCACTGGCAGCAGCCACTGGTAACAGGATTAGCAGAGCGAGGTATGTAGGCGGTGCTAC
AGAGTTCTTGAAGTGGTGGCCTAACTACGGCTACACTAGAAGAACAGTATTTGGTATCTGCGCTCTGCTG
AAGCCAGTTACCTTCGGAAAAAGAGTTGGTAGCTCTTGATCCGGCAAACAAACCACCGCTGGTAGCGGTG
GTTTTTTTGTTTGCAAGCAGCAGATTACGCGCAGAAAAAAAGGATCTCAAGAAGATCCTTTGATCTTTTC
TACGGGGTCTGACGCTCAGTGGAACGAAAACTCACGTTAAGGGATTTTGGTCATGAGATTATCAAAAAGG
ATCTTCACCTAGATCCTTTTAAATTAAAAATGAAGTTTTAAATCAATCTAAAGTATATATGAGTAAACTT
GGTCTGACAGTTACCAATGCTTAATCAGTGAGGCACCTATCTCAGCGATCTGTCTATTTCGTTCATCCAT
AGTTGCCTGACTCCCCGTCGTGTAGATAACTACGATACGGGAGGGCTTACCATCTGGCCCCAGTGCTGCA
ATGATACCGCGAGACCCACGCTCACCGGCTCCAGATTTATCAGCAATAAACCAGCCAGCCGGAAGGGCCG
AGCGCAGAAGTGGTCCTGCAACTTTATCCGCCTCCATCCAGTCTATTAATTGTTGCCGGGAAGCTAGAGT
AAGTAGTTCGCCAGTTAATAGTTTGCGCAACGTTGTTGCCATTGCTACAGGCATCGTGGTGTCACGCTCG
TCGTTTGGTATGGCTTCATTCAGCTCCGGTTCCCAACGATCAAGGCGAGTTACATGATCCCCCATGTTGT
GCAAAAAAGCGGTTAGCTCCTTCGGTCCTCCGATCGTTGTCAGAAGTAAGTTGGCCGCAGTGTTATCACT
CATGGTTATGGCAGCACTGCATAATTCTCTTACTGTCATGCCATCCGTAAGATGCTTTTCTGTGACTGGT
GAGTACTCAACCAAGTCATTCTGAGAATAGTGTATGCGGCGACCGAGTTGCTCTTGCCCGGCGTCAATAC
GGGATAATACCGCGCCACATAGCAGAACTTTAAAAGTGCTCATCATTGGAAAACGTTCTTCGGGGCGAAA
ACTCTCAAGGATCTTACCGCTGTTGAGATCCAGTTCGATGTAACCCACTCGTGCACCCAACTGATCTTCA
GCATCTTTTACTTTCACCAGCGTTTCTGGGTGAGCAAAAACAGGAAGGCAAAATGCCGCAAAAAAGGGAA
TAAGGGCGACACGGAAATGTTGAATACTCATACTCTTCCTTTTTCAATATTATTGAAGCATTTATCAGGG
TTATTGTCTCATGAGCGGATACATATTTGAATGTATTTAGAAAAATAAACAAATAGGGGTTCCGCGCACA
TTTCCCCGAAAAGTGCCACCTGACGTCGACGGATCGGGAGATCTCCCGATCCCCTATGGTGCACTCTCAG
TACAATCTGCTCTGATGCCGCATAGTTAAGCCAGTATCTGCTCCCTGCTTGTGTGTTGGAGGTCGCTGAG
TAGTGCGCGAGCAAAATTTAAGCTACAACAAGGCAAGGCTTGACCGACAATTGCATGAAGAATCTGCTTA
GGGTTAGGCGTTTTGCGCTGCTTCGCGATGTACGGGCCAGATATACGCGTTGACATTGATTATTGACTAG
TTATTAATAGTAATCAATTACGGGGTCATTAGTTCATAGCCCATATATGGAGTTCCGCGTTACATAACTT
ACGGTAAATGGCCCGCCTGGCTGACCGCCCAACGACCCCCGCCCATTGACGTCAATAATGACGTATGTTC
CCATAGTAACGCCAATAGGGACTTTCCATTGACGTCAATGGGTGGAGTATTTACGGTAAACTGCCCACTT
GGCAGTACATCAAGTGTATCATATGCCAAGTACGCCCCCTATTGACGTCAATGACGGTAAATGGCCCGCC
TGGCATTATGCCCAGTACATGACCTTATGGGACTTTCCTACTTGGCAGTACATCTACGTATTAGTCATCG
CTATTACCATGGTGATGCGGTTTTGGCAGTACATCAATGGGCGTGGATAGCGGTTTGACTCACGGGGATT
TCCAAGTCTCCACCCCATTGACGTCAATGGGAGTTTGTTTTGGCACCAAAATCAACGGGACTTTCCAAAA
TGTCGTAACAACTCCGCCCCATTGACGCAAATGGGCGGTAGGCGTGTACGGTGGGAGGTCTATATAAGCA
GCGCGTTTTGCCTGTACTGGGTCTCTCTGGTTAGACCAGATCTGAGCCTGGGAGCTCTCTGGCTAACTAG
GGAACCCACTGCTTAAGCCTCAATAAAGCTTGCCTTGAGTGCTTCAAGTAGTGTGTGCCCGTCTGTTGTG
TGACTCTGGTAACTAGAGATCCCTCAGACCCTTTTAGTCAGTGTGGAAAATCTCTAGCAGTGGCGCCCGA
ACAGGGACTTGAAAGCGAAAGGGAAACCAGAGGAGCTCTCTCGACGCAGGACTCGGCTTGCTGAAGCGCG
CACGGCAAGAGGCGAGGGGCGGCGACTGGTGAGTACGCCAAAAATTTTGACTAGCGGAGGCTAGAAGGAG
AGAGATGGGTGCGAGAGCGTCAGTATTAAGCGGGGGAGAATTAGATCGCGATGGGAAAAAATTCGGTTAA
GGCCAGGGGGAAAGAAAAAATATAAATTAAAACATATAGTATGGGCAAGCAGGGAGCTAGAACGATTCGC
AGTTAATCCTGGCCTGTTAGAAACATCAGAAGGCTGTAGACAAATACTGGGACAGCTACAACCATCCCTT
CAGACAGGATCAGAAGAACTTAGATCATTATATAATACAGTAGCAACCCTCTATTGTGTGCATCAAAGGA
TAGAGATAAAAGACACCAAGGAAGCTTTAGACAAGATAGAGGAAGAGCAAAACAAAAGTAAGACCACCGC
ACAGCAAGCGGCCGCTGATCTTCAGACCTGGAGGAGGAGATATGAGGGACAATTGGAGAAGTGAATTATA
TAAATATAAAGTAGTAAAAATTGAACCATTAGGAGTAGCACCCACCAAGGCAAAGAGAAGAGTGGTGCAG
AGAGAAAAAAGAGCAGTGGGAATAGGAGCTTTGTTCCTTGGGTTCTTGGGAGCAGCAGGAAGCACTATGG
GCGCAGCGTCAATGACGCTGACGGTACAGGCCAGACAATTATTGTCTGGTATAGTGCAGCAGCAGAACAA
TTTGCTGAGGGCTATTGAGGCGCAACAGCATCTGTTGCAACTCACAGTCTGGGGCATCAAGCAGCTCCAG
GCAAGAATCCTGGCTGTGGAAAGATACCTAAAGGATCAACAGCTCCTGGGGATTTGGGGTTGCTCTGGAA
AACTCATTTGCACCACTGCTGTGCCTTGGAATGCTAGTTGGAGTAATAAATCTCTGGAACAGATTTGGAA
TCACACGACCTGGATGGAGTGGGACAGAGAAATTAACAATTACACAAGCTTAATACACTCCTTAATTGAA
GAATCGCAAAACCAGCAAGAAAAGAATGAACAAGAATTATTGGAATTAGATAAATGGGCAAGTTTGTGGA
ATTGGTTTAACATAACAAATTGGCTGTGGTATATAAAATTATTCATAATGATAGTAGGAGGCTTGGTAGG
TTTAAGAATAGTTTTTGCTGTACTTTCTATAGTGAATAGAGTTAGGCAGGGATATT
